Addgene plasmid #126386: pGWB14-LYX168
Purpose: With a Nicotiana benthamiana transcription factor in PGWB14 backbone, for Agrobacterium mediated transient or stable expression corresponding transcription factor fused with a C-terminal HA tag.
Depositing lab: Silin Zhong. Depositing organization: Chinese University of Hong Kong.
Backbone
  Vector backbone: pGWB14
  Vector type: Plant Expression
  Selectable markers: Hygromycin
Growth in bacteria
  Bacterial resistance: Kanamycin, 50 μg/mL
  Growth temperature: 37°C
  Growth strain: DH5alpha
  Copy number: Low Copy
Gene/Insert
  Gene/Insert name: Niben101Scf25537g00002.1
  Species: Nicotiana benthamiana
  Promoter: CaMV 35S
  Tag / fusion protein: HA (C terminal on insert)
  Cloning method: Gibson Cloning
Terms and licenses: Academic/Nonprofit Terms; Industry Terms: Not Available to Industry
How to cite: pGWB14-LYX168 was a gift from Silin Zhong (Addgene plasmid # 126386 ; http://n2t.net/addgene:126386 ; RRID:Addgene_126386)
