[The description below was written by a language model from this plasmid's Addgene catalogue record and pLannotate feature annotations shown in this document.]
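Description:
pGWB14-LYX168 is a plant binary expression vector built on the pGWB14 backbone for Agrobacterium-mediated transient or stable expression of a Nicotiana benthamiana transcription factor (gene model Niben101Scf25537g00002.1) carrying a C-terminal HA tag. The backbone outside the T-DNA is a broad-host-range IncP-type replicon. It has oriV with the trfA replication protein, plus oriT and traJ for mobilisation, which allows low-copy maintenance in both E. coli and Agrobacterium. Bacterial selection is by kanamycin (KanR). The annotation also picks up backbone remnants, including TetR and a truncated tetA, an IS1 element, and fragments of ColE1 ori, lacZα and M13 ori.

Three expression units lie between the nopaline-type right and left T-DNA borders. The main cassette uses a CaMV 35S promoter to drive the insert, which is flanked by attB1 and attB2 sites and followed in frame by a 3xHA epitope and a NOS terminator. The record lists Gibson assembly as the cloning method, despite the Gateway-type sites. Part of the insert shows similarity to Arabidopsis WRKY53, suggesting a WRKY-family factor, though the record does not state the family. A second 35S-driven cassette encodes the tomato bushy stunt virus P19 silencing suppressor with a CaMV poly(A) signal. It is not mentioned in the catalogue fields, but P19 is commonly included to boost transient expression by blocking post-transcriptional gene silencing. A third, oppositely oriented 35S cassette expresses hygromycin phosphotransferase (HygR) with a NOS terminator for selecting stable transformants. The HA tag allows detection or immunoprecipitation of the expressed factor.
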