Features (pLannotate 1.2.2; 36 found; start..end, strand, type, name):
      3..89      -  CDS            traI (fragment): TRAI6_ECOLX - Experimental evidence at protein level: Swiss-Prot protein existence level 1. The initiation process of transfer DNA synthesis requires the interaction of at least three plasmid-specific components (TraH, I, and J) at the transfer origin resulting in the assembly of a specialised nucleoprotein complex - the relaxosome. Site- and strand-specific cleavage at the transfer origin is dependent on TraI and TraJ. From Escherichia coli.
    127..498     -  CDS            traJ: oriT-recognizing protein; traJ
    531..640     -  oriT           oriT: incP origin of transfer
    772..962     +  rep_origin     ori (fragment): high-copy-number ColE1/pMB1/pBR322/pUC origin of replication
   1321..1971    -  CDS            TetR: tetracycline resistance regulatory protein; tetR
   2077..2326    +  CDS            TcR (fragment): tetracycline efflux protein; tetA; confers resistance to tetracycline
   2436..2460    -  misc_feature   RB T-DNA repeat: right border repeat from nopaline C58 T-DNA
   2490..2508    +  misc_feature   MCS (fragment): pUC18/19 multiple cloning site
   2559..2904    +  promoter       CaMV 35S promoter: strong constitutive promoter from cauliflower mosaic virus
   2856..2902    +  promoter       minimal CaMV 35S promoter: minimal 35S promoter from cauliflower mosaic virus
   2914..2932    -  misc_feature   MCS (fragment): pUC18/19 multiple cloning site
   2943..3458    +  CDS            P19_TBSVC: Experimental evidence at protein level: Swiss-Prot protein existence level 1. Acts as a suppressor of RNA-mediated gene silencing, also known as post-transcriptional gene silencing (PTGS), a mechanism of plant viral defense that limits the accumulation of viral RNAs. Binds to short interfering RNAs (siRNAs) with high affinity. Acts as a molecular caliper to specifically select siRNAs based on the length of the duplex region of the RNA (By similarity). From Tomato bushy stunt virus (strain Cherry) (TBSV).
   3531..3707    +  polyA_signal   CaMV poly(A) signal: cauliflower mosaic virus polyadenylation signal
   4210..4551    +  promoter       CaMV 35S promoter: strong constitutive promoter from cauliflower mosaic virus
   4577..4601    +  protein_bind   attB1: mutant version of attB; recombination site for the Gateway® BP reaction BP Clonase™
   4961..5182    +  CDS            WRKY53 (fragment): WRK53_ARATH - Experimental evidence at protein level: Swiss-Prot protein existence level 1. Transcription factor. Interacts specifically with the W box (5'-(T)TGAC[CT]-3'), a frequently occurring elicitor-responsive cis- acting element (PubMed:20409006). May regulate the early events of leaf senescence (PubMed:17369373, PubMed:20409006). Negatively regulates the expression of ESR/ESP (PubMed:20409006). Together with WRKY46 and WRKY70, promotes resistance to P.syringae, probably by enhancing salicylic acid (SA)- dependent genes. Contributes to the suppression of jasmonic acid (MeJA)-induced exp
   5307..5331    -  protein_bind   attB2: mutant version of attB; recombination site for the Gateway® BP reaction BP Clonase™
   5360..5449    +  CDS            3xHA: three tandem HA epitope tags
   5483..5735    +  terminator     NOS terminator: nopaline synthase terminator and poly(A) signal
   6164..6416    -  terminator     NOS terminator: nopaline synthase terminator and poly(A) signal
   6440..6868    -  CDS            nos (fragment): DHNO_AGRT7 - Protein inferred from homology: Swiss-Prot protein existence level 3. From Agrobacterium tumefaciens (strain T37).
   6884..7909    -  CDS            HygR: aminoglycoside phosphotransferase from E. coli; aph(4)-Ia; confers resistance to hygromycin
   7919..8263    -  promoter       CaMV 35S promoter: strong constitutive promoter from cauliflower mosaic virus
   7920..7966    -  promoter       minimal CaMV 35S promoter: minimal 35S promoter from cauliflower mosaic virus
   8401..8556    +  CDS            lacZα (fragment) (sequence partly withheld): LacZα fragment of β-galactosidase; lacZ fragment
   8554..8854    +  rep_origin     M13 ori (fragment) (sequence partly withheld): M13 bacteriophage origin of replication; arrow indicates direction of (+) strand synthesis
   8855..8985    +  CDS            lacI (fragment): lac repressor; lacI; The lac repressor binds to the lac operator to inhibit transcription in E. coli. This inhibition can be relieved by adding lactose or isopropyl-β-D-thiogalactopyranoside (IPTG).
   9039..9063    -  misc_feature   LB T-DNA repeat: left border repeat from nopaline C58 T-DNA
  10520..10639   -  CDS            tetR (fragment): TETR1_ECOLX - Experimental evidence at protein level: Swiss-Prot protein existence level 1. TetR is the repressor of the tetracycline resistance element; its N-terminal region forms a helix-turn-helix structure and binds DNA. Binding of tetracycline to TetR reduces the repressor affinity for the tetracycline resistance gene (tetA) promoter operator sites. From Escherichia coli.
  10659..11807   -  CDS            trfA: trans-acting replication protein that binds to and activates oriV
  12106..12900   -  CDS            KanR: aminoglycoside phosphotransferase; aphA-3; confers resistance to kanamycin
  13092..13859   +  mobile_element IS1: prokaryotic transposable element IS1
  13868..14017   -  CDS            satA (fragment): STA_BACSU - Also known as yyaR. Experimental evidence at protein level: Swiss-Prot protein existence level 1. Involved in resistance to streptothricin, a broad-spectrum antibiotic produced by streptomycetes. Detoxifies streptothricin via acetylation of the beta amino group of the first beta-lysyl moiety of streptothricin. From Bacillus subtilis (strain 168).
  14016..14210   -  CDS            satA (fragment): STA_BACSU - Also known as yyaR. Experimental evidence at protein level: Swiss-Prot protein existence level 1. Involved in resistance to streptothricin, a broad-spectrum antibiotic produced by streptomycetes. Detoxifies streptothricin via acetylation of the beta amino group of the first beta-lysyl moiety of streptothricin. From Bacillus subtilis (strain 168).
  14213..14488   -  CDS            klaC (fragment): KLAC_ECOLX - Also known as telB. Protein predicted: Swiss-Prot protein existence level 4. Belongs to the kla operon, which is associated with cryptic tellurite resistance, and IncW plasmid fertility inhibition. From Escherichia coli.
  14552..15183   -  rep_origin     oriV: incP origin of replication
>Addgene plasmid #126386 | pGWB14-LYX168 | addgene full sequence | sequence record 247577 | Addgene NGS Result
TCGGTCTTGCCTTGCTCGTCGGTGATGTACTTCACCAGCTCCGCGAAGTCGCTCTTCTTGATGGAGCGCA
TGGGGACGTGCTTGGCAATCACGCGCACCCCCCGGCCGTTTTAGCGGCTAAAAAAGTCATGGCTCTGCCC
TCGGGCGGACCACGCCCATCATGACCTTGCCAAGCTCGTCCTGCTTCTCTTCGATCTTCGCCAGCAGGGC
GAGGATCGTGGCATCACCGAACCGCGCCGTGCGCGGGTCGTCGGTGAGCCAGAGTTTCAGCAGGCCGCCC
AGGCGGCCCAGGTCGCCATTGATGCGGGCCAGCTCGCGGACGTGCTCATAGTCCACGACGCCCGTGATTT
TGTAGCCCTGGCCGACGGCCAGCAGGTAGGCCGACAGGCTCATGCCGGCCGCCGCCGCCTTTTCCTCAAT
CGCTCTTCGTTCGTCTGGAAGGCAGTACACCTTGATAGGTGGGCTGCCCTTCCTGGTTGGCTTGGTTTCA
TCAGCCATCCGCTTGCCCTCATCTGTTACGCCGGCGGTAGCCGGCCAGCCTCGCAGAGCAGGATTCCCGT
TGAGCACCGCCAGGTGCGAATAAGGGACAGTGAAGAAGGAACACCCGCTCGCGGGTGGGCCTACTTCACC
TATCCTGCCCGGCTGACGCCGTTGGATACACCAAGGAAAGTCTACACGAACCCTTTGGCAAAATCCTGTA
TATCGTGCGAAAAAGGATGGATATACCGAAAAAATCGCTATAATGACCCCGAAGCAGGGTTATGCAGCGG
AAAAGCGCCACGCTTCCCGAAGGGAGAAAGGCGGACAGGTATCCGGTAAGCGGCAGGGTCGGAACAGGAG
AGCGCACGAGGGAGCTTCCAGGGGGAAACGCCTGGTATCTTTATAGTCCTGTCGGGTTTCGCCACCTCTG
ACTTGAGCGTCGATTTTTGTGATGCTCGTCAGGGGGGCGGAGCCTATGGAAAAACGCCAGCAACGCGGCC
TTTTTACGGTTCCTGGCCTTTTGCTGGCCTTTTGCTCACATGTTCTTTCCTGCGTTATCCCCTGATTCTG
TGGATAACCGTATTACCGCCTTTGAGTGAGCTGATACCGCTCGCCGCAGCCGAACGACCGAGCGCAGCGA
GTCAGTGAGCGAGGAAGCGGAAGAGCGCCAGAAGGCCGCCAGAGAGGCCGAGCGCGGCCGTGAGGCTTGG
ACGCTAGGGCAGGGCATGAAAAAGCCCGTAGCGGGCTGCTACGGGCGTCTGACGCGGTGGAAAGGGGGAG
GGGATGTTGTCTACATGGCTCTGCTGTAGTGAGTGGGTTGCGCTCCGGCAGCGGTCCTGATCAATCGTCA
CCCTTTCTCGGTCCTTCAACGTTCCTGACAACGAGCCTCCTTTTCGCCAATCCATCGACAATCACCGCGA
GTCCCTGCTCGAACGCTGCGTCCGGACCGGCTTCGTCGAAGGCGTCTATCGCGGCCCGCAACAGCGGCGA
GAGCGGAGCCTGTTCAACGGTGCCGCCGCGCTCGCCGGCATCGCTGTCGCCGGCCTGCTCCTCAAGCACG
GCCCCAACAGTGAAGTAGCTGATTGTCATCAGCGCATTGACGGCGTCCCCGGCCGAAAAACCCGCCTCGC
AGAGGAAGCGAAGCTGCGCGTCGGCCGTTTCCATCTGCGGTGCGCCCGGTCGCGTGCCGGCATGGATGCG
CGCGCCATCGCGGTAGGCGAGCAGCGCCTGCCTGAAGCTGCGGGCATTCCCGATCAGAAATGAGCGCCAG
TCGTCGTCGGCTCTCGGCACCGAATGCGTATGATTCTCCGCCAGCATGGCTTCGGCCAGTGCGTCGAGCA
GCGCCCGCTTGTTCCTGAAGTGCCAGTAAAGCGCCGGCTGCTGAACCCCCAACCGTTCCGCCAGTTTGCG
TGTCGTCAGACCGTCTACGCCGACCTCGTTCAACAGGTCCAGGGCGGCACGGATCACTGTATTCGGCTGC
AACTTTGTCATGCTTGACACTTTATCACTGATAAACATAATATGTCCACCAACTTATCAGTGATAAAGAA
TCCGCGCGTTCAATCGGACCAGCGGAGGCTGGTCCGGAGGCCAGACGTGAAACCCAACATACCCCTGATC
GTAATTCTGAGCACTGTCGCGCTCGACGCTGTCGGCATCGGCCTGATTATGCCGGTGCTGCCGGGCCTCC
TGCGCGATCTGGTTCACTCGAACGACGTCACCGCCCACTATGGCATTCTGCTGGCGCTGTATGCGTTGGT
GCAATTTGCCTGCGCACCTGTGCTGGGCGCGCTGTCGGATCGTTTCGGGCGGCGGCCAATCTTGCTCGTC
TCGCTGGCCGGCGCCAGATCTGGGGAACCCTGTGGTTGGCATGCACATACAAATGGACGAACGGATAAAC
CTTTTCACGCCCTTTTAAATATCCGATTATTCTAATAAACGCTCTTTTCTCTTAGGTTTACCCGCCAATA
TATCCTGTCAAACACTGATAGTTTAAACGTTGCGATTAAGAATTCGAGCTCGGTACCCCCCTACTCCAAA
AATGTCAAAGATACAGTCTCAGAAGACCAAAGGGCTATTGAGACTTTTCAACAAAGGGTAATTTCGGGAA
ACCTCCTCGGATTCCATTGCCCAGCTATCTGTCACTTCATCGAAAGGACAGTAGAAAAGGAAGGTGGCTC
CTACAAATGCCATCATTGCGATAAAGGAAAGGCTATCATTCAAGATGCCTCTGCCGACAGTGGTCCCAAA
GATGGACCCCCACCCACGAGGAGCATCGTGGAAAAAGAAGACGTTCCAACCACGTCTTCAAAGCAAGTGG
ATTGATGTGACATCTCCACTGACGTAAGGGATGACGCACAATCCCACTATCCTTCGCAAGACCCTTCCTC
TATATAAGGAAGTTCATTTCATTTGGAGAGGACAGCCCAAGCTTCGACTCTAGAGGATCCCCTTAAATCG
ATATGGAACGAGCTATACAAGGAAACGACGCTAGGGAACAAGCTAACAGTGAACGTTGGGATGGAGGATC
AGGAGGTACCACTTCTCCCTTCAAACTTCCTGACGAAAGTCCGAGTTGGACTGAGTGGCGGCTACATAAC
GATGAGACGAATTCGAATCAAGATAATCCCCTTGGTTTCAAGGAAAGCTGGGGTTTCGGGAAAGTTGTAT
TTAAGAGATATCTCAGATACGACAGGACGGAAGCTTCACTGCACAGAGTCCTTGGATCTTGGACGGGAGA
TTCGGTTAACTATGCAGCATCTCGATTTTTCGGTTTCGACCAGATCGGATGTACCTATAGTATTCGGTTT
CGAGGAGTTAGTATCACCGTTTCTGGAGGGTCTCGAACTCTTCAGCATCTCTGTGAGATGGCAATTCGGT
CTAAGCAAGAACTGCTACAGCTTGCCCCAATCGAAGTGGAAAGTAATGTATCAAGAGGATGCCCTGAAGG
TACTCAAACCTTCGAAAAAGAAAGCGAGTAAGTCGAGGGCGAGCTCGAATTCGGTACGCTGAAATCACCA
GTCTCTCTCTACAAATCTATCTCTCTCTATTTTCTCCATAAATAATGTGTGAGTAGTTTCCCGATAAGGG
AAATTAGGGTTCTTATAGGGTTTCGCTCATGTGTTGAGCATATAAGAAACCCTTAGTATGTATTTGTATT
TGTAAAATACTTCTATCAATAAAATTTCTAATTCCTAAAACCAAAATCCAGTACTAAAATCCAGATCTCC
CTGCAGGTCCCCAGATTAGCCTTTTCAATTTCAGAAAGAATGCTAACCCACAGATGGTTAGAGAGGCTTA
CGCAGCAGGTCTCATCAAGACGATCTACCCGAGCAATAATCTCCAGGAAATCAAATACCTTCCCAAGAAG
GTTAAAGATGCAGTCAAAAGATTCAGGACTAACTGCATCAAGAACACAGAGAAAGATATATTTCTCAAGA
TCAGAAGTACTATTCCAGTATGGACGATTCAAGGCTTGCTTCACAAACCAAGGCAAGTAATAGAGATTGG
AGTCTCTAAAAAGGTAGTTCCCACTGAATCAAAGGCCATGGAGTCAAAGATTCAAATAGAGGACCTAACA
GAACTCGCCGTAAAGACTGGCGAACAGTTCATACAGAGTCTCTTACGACTCAATGACAAGAAGAAAATCT
TCGTCAACATGGTGGAGCACGACACACTTGTCTACTCCAAAAATATCAAAGATACAGTCTCAGAAGACCA
AAGGGCAATTGAGACTTTTCAACAAAGGGTAATATCCGGAAACCTCCTCGGATTCCATTGCCCAGCTATC
TGTCACTTTATTGTGAAGATAGTGGAAAAGGAAGGTGGCTCCTACAAATGCCATCATTGCGATAAAGGAA
AGGCCATCGTTGAAGATGCCTCTGCCGACAGTGGTCCCAAAGATGGACCCCCACCCACGAGGAGCATCGT
GGAAAAAGAAGACGTTCCAACCACGTCTTCAAAGCAAGTGGATTGATGTGATATCTCCACTGACGTAAGG
GATGACGCACAATCCCACTATCCTTCGCAAGACCCTTCCTCTATATAAGGAAGTTCATTTCATTTGGAGA
GAACACGGGGGACTCTAGAGTTATCAACAAGTTTGTACAAAAAAGCAGGCTCCACCACTAGTATGGAGTC
TGAAAATTACACACAGTCTGACCTGGAAAAGGTAACGGAAAAGTTGAATCGCGGCCGGGAACTCACGCGC
CGGCTAAGAGAAATGATAAAGAAACCTGAAGCACGCGCTGGAGATGGATCTGTAATATTGACTGAGGATT
TGGTGGGGAAAATAATGAGTTCATTTTCTGAGACTATATCGATACTAAGATCTAACGAATGCAGTGAAGT
TTCTCAAATTGTGAAGTCGACTGAAGATTCAAGTGGTAGTTGCAAGACTTCGTCATTGAAAGATCGACGA
GGACGCTACAAAAGAAGGAAAACTTTAGAGACAACCATTAAAGAAACCTCAACTTTAGTGGATGATGGCC
ATGCATGGAGAAAATATGGTCAGAAGCAGATTCTCAATGCCAAATATCCAAGGAACTACTTTAGGTGCAC
TCATAAATTTGATCAAGGATGCGAAGCAAACAAACAGGTGCAAAGAATTCAAGAAAATCCGCCACTATTT
CGAGTCACGTATTATGGTCATCACACATGCAAAACTTATCCTAAAGTTTCTCAAATGATATGTGATTCTC
CGACTGATGAAGATTCTTCACTTCTACTTAACTTTAATTCTACCAATAATCATCACCATTTTTTGGATTT
GATGGTGGGAACTGTTGATTTTATGGATTTATCTTTTGAATTTAAACATCCCGGGGACCCAGCTTTCTTG
TACAAAGTGGTTGATAACAGCGGGTTAATTAACATCTTTTACCCATACGATGTTCCTGACTATGCGGGCT
ATCCCTATGACGTCCCGGACTATGCAGGATCCTATCCATATGACGTTCCAGATTACGCTGCTCAGTGCAG
CGCTTAGAGCTCGAATTTCCCCGATCGTTCAAACATTTGGCAATAAAGTTTCTTAAGATTGAATCCTGTT
GCCGGTCTTGCGATGATTATCATATAATTTCTGTTGAATTACGTTAAGCATGTAATAATTAACATGTAAT
GCATGACGTTATTTATGAGATGGGTTTTTATGATTAGAGTCCCGCAATTATACATTTAATACGCGATAGA
AAACAAAATATAGCGCGCAAACTAGGATAAATTATCGCGCGCGGTGTCATCTATGTTACTAGATCGGGAA
TTAGCTTCATCAACGCAAGACATGCGCACGACCGTCTGACAGGAGAGGAATTTCCGACGAGCACAGAAAG
GACTTGCTCTTGGACGTAGGCCTATTTCTCAGGCACATGTATCAAGTGTTCGGACGTGGGTTTTCGATGG
TGTATCAGCCGCCGCCAACTGGGAGATGAGGAGGCTTTCTTGGGGGGCAGTCAGCAGTTCATTTCACAAG
ACAGAGGAACTTGTAAGGAGATGCACTGATTTATCTTGGCGCAAACCAGCAGGACGAATTAGTGGGAATA
GCCCGCGAATATCTAAGTTATGCCTGTCGGCATGAGCAGAAACTTCCAATTCGAAACAGTTTGGAGAGGT
TGTTTTTGGGCATACCTTTTGTTAGTCAGCCTCTCGATTGCTCATCGTCATTACACAGTACCGAAGTTTG
ATCGATCTAGTAACATAGATGACACCGCGCGCGATAATTTATCCTAGTTTGCGCGCTATATTTTGTTTTC
TATCGCGTATTAAATGTATAATTGCGGGACTCTAATCATAAAAACCCATCTCATAAATAACGTCATGCAT
TACATGTTAATTATTACATGCTTAACGTAATTCAACAGAAATTATATGATAATCATCGCAAGACCGGCAA
CAGGATTCAATCTTAAGAAACTTTATTGCCAAATGTTTGAACGATCTGCTTCGACGCACTCCTTCTTTAC
TCCACCATCTCGTCCTTATTGAAAACGTGGGTAGCACCAAAACGAATCAAGTCGCTGGAACTGAAGTTAC
CAATCACGCTGGATGATTTGCCAGTTGGATTAATCTTGCCTTTCCCCGCATGAATAATATTGATGAATGC
ATGCGTGAGGGGTATTTCGATTTTGGCAATAGCTGCAATTGCCGCGACATCCTCCAACGAGCATAATTCT
TCAGAAAAATAGCGATGTTCCATGTTGTCAGGGCATGCATGATGCACGTTATGAGGTGACGGTGCTAGGC
AGTATTCCCTCAAAGTTTCATAGTCAGTATCATATTCATCATTGCATTCCTGCAAGAGAGAATTGAGACG
CAATCCACACGCTGCGGCAACCTTCCGGCGTTCGTGGTCTATTTGCTCTTGGACGTTGCAAACGTAAGTG
TTGGATCCCGGTCGGCATCTACTCTATTCCTTTGCCCTCGGACGAGTGCTGGGGCGTCGGTTTCCACTAT
CGGCGAGTACTTCTACACAGCCATCGGTCCAGACGGCCGCGCTTCTGCGGGCGATTTGTGTACGCCCGAC
AGTCCCGGCTCCGGATCGGACGATTGCGTCGCATCGACCCTGCGCCCAAGCTGCATCATCGAAATTGCCG
TCAACCAAGCTCTGATAGAGTTGGTCAAGACCAATGCGGAGCATATACGCCCGGAGCCGCGGCGATCCTG
CAAGCTCCGGATGCCTCCGCTCGAAGTAGCGCGTCTGCTGCTCCATACAAGCCAACCACGGCCTCCAGAA
GAAGATGTTGGCGACCTCGTATTGGGAATCCCCGAACATCGCCTCGCTCCAGTCAATGACCGCTGTTATG
CGGCCATTGTCCGTCAGGACATTGTTGGAGCCGAAATCCGCGTGCACGAGGTGCCGGACTTCGGGGCAGT
CCTCGGCCCAAAGCATCAGCTCATCGAGAGCCTGCGCGACGGACGCACTGACGGTGTCGTCCATCACAGT
TTGCCAGTGATACACATGGGGATCAGCAATCGCGCATATGAAATCACGCCATGTAGTGTATTGACCGATT
CCTTGCGGTCCGAATGGGCCGAACCCGCTCGTCTGGCTAAGATCGGCCGCAGCGATCGCATCCATGGCCT
CCGCGACCGGCTGCAGAACAGCGGGCAGTTCGGTTTCAGGCAGGTCTTGCAACGTGACACCCTGTGCACG
GCGGGAGATGCAATAGGTCAGGCTCTCGCTGAATTCCCCAATGTCAAGCACTTCCGGAATCGGGAGCGCG
GCCGATGCAAAGTGCCGATAAACATAACGATCTTTGTAGAAACCATCGGCGCAGCTATTTACCCGCAGGA
CATATCCACGCCCTCCTACATCGAAGCTGAAAGCACGAGATTCTTCGCCCTCCGAGAGCTGCATCAGGTC
GGAGACGCTGTCGAACTTTTCGATCAGAAACTTCTCGACAGACGTCGCGGTGAGTTCAGGCTTTTTCATA
TCGGGGTCGTCCTCTCCAAATGAAATGAACTTCCTTATATAGAGGAAGGGTCTTGCGAAGGATAGTGGGA
TTGTGCGTCATCCCTTACGTCAGTGGAGATATCACATCAATCCACTTGCTTTGAAGACGTGGTTGGAACG
TCTTCTTTTTCCACGATGCTCCTCGTGGGTGGGGGTCCATCTTTGGGACCACTGTCGGCAGAGGCATCTT
GAACGATAGCCTTTCCTTTATCGCAATGATGGCATTTGTAGGTGCCACCTTCCTTTTCTACTGTCCTTTT
GATGAAGTGACAGATAGCTGGGCAATGGAATCCGAGGAGGTTTCCCGATATTACCCTTTGTTGAAAAGTC
TCAATAGCCCTTTGGTCTTCTGAGACTGTATCTTTGATATTCTTGGAGTAGACGAGAGTGTCGTGCTCCA
CCATGTTGACGGATCTCTAGGACGCGTCGACGCGTCGACGCGTCGACGCGTCGACGCGTCCTAGAAGCTA
ATTCACTGGCCGTCGTTTTACAACGTCGTGACTGGGAAAACCCTGGCGTTACCCAACTTAATCGCCTTGC
AGCACATCCCCCTTTCGCCAGCTGGCGTAATAGCGAAGAGGCCCGCACCGATCGCCCTTCCCAACAGTTG
CGCAGCCTGAATG
[44 nt withheld, positions 8554-8597]
C
[141 nt withheld, positions 8599-8739]
CCTTTGACGTTGGAGTCCACGTTCTTT
[37 nt withheld, positions 8767-8803]
ACCCTATCTCGGGCTATTCTTTTGATTTATAAGGGATTTTGCCGATTTCGGAACCACCATCAAACAGGAT
TTTCGCCTGCTGGGGCAAACCAGCGTGGACCGCTTGCTGCAACTCTCTCAGGGCCAGGCGGTGAAGGGCA
ATCAGCTGTTGCCCGTCTCACTGGTGAAAAGAAAAACCACCCCAGTACATTAAAAACGTCCGCAATGTGT
TATTAAGTTGTCTAAGCGTCAATTTGTTTACACCACAATATATCCTGCCACCAGCCAGCCAACAGCTCCC
CGACCGGCAGCTCGGCACAAAATCACCACTCGATACAGGCAGCCCATCAGTCCGGGACGGCGTCAGCGGG
AGAGCCGTTGTAAGGCGGCAGACTTTGCTCATGTTACCGATGCTATTCGGAAGAACGGCAACTAAGCTGC
CGGGTTTGAAACACGGATGATCTCGCGGAGGGTAGCATGTTGATTGTAACGATGACAGAGCGTTGCTGCC
TGTGATCAAATATCATCTCCCTCGCAGAGATCCGAATTATCAGCCTTCTTATTCATTTCTCGCTTAACCG
TGACAGGCTGTCGATCTTGAGAACTATGCCGACATAATAGGAAATCGCTGGATAAAGCCGCTGAGGAAGC
TGAGTGGCGCTATTTCTTTAGAAGTGAACGTTGACGATATCAACTCCCCTATCCATTGCTCACCGAATGG
TACAGGTCGGGGACCCGAAGTTCCGACTGTCGGCCTGATGCATCCCCGGCTGATCGACCCCAGATCTGGG
GCTGAGAAAGCCCAGTAAGGAAACAACTGTAGGTTCGAGTCGCGAGATCCCCCGGAACCAAAGGAAGTAG
GTTAAACCCGCTCCGATCAGGCCGAGCCACGCCAGGCCGAGAACATTGGTTCCTGTAGGCATCGGGATTG
GCGGATCAAACACTAAAGCTACTGGAACGAGCAGAAGTCCTCCGGCCGCCAGTTGCCAGGCGGTAAAGGT
GAGCAGAGGCACGGGAGGTTGCCACTTGCGGGTCAGCACGGTTCCGAACGCCATGGAAACCGCCCCCGCC
AGGCCCGCTGCGACGCCGACAGGATCTAGCGCTGCGTTTGGTGTCAACACCAACAGCGCCACGCCCGCAG
TTCCGCAAATAGCCCCCAGGACCGCCATCAATCGTATCGGGCTACCTAGCAGAGCGGCAGAGATGAACAC
GACCATCAGCGGCTGCACAGCGCCTACCGTCGCCGCGACCCCGCCCGGCAGGCGGTAGACCGAAATAAAC
AACAAGCTCCAGAATAGCGAAATATTAAGTGCGCCGAGGATGAAGATGCGCATCCACCAGATTCCCGTTG
GAATCTGTCGGACGATCATCACGAGCAATAAACCCGCCGGCAACGCCCGCAGCAGCATACCGGCGACCCC
TCGGCCTCGCTGTTCGGGCTCCACGAAAACGCCGGACAGATGCGCCTTGTGAGCGTCCTTGGGGCCGTCC
TCCTGTTTGAAGACCGACAGCCCAATGATCTCGCCGTCGATGTAGGCGCCGAATGCCACGGCATCTCGCA
ACCGTTCAGCGAACGCCTCCATGGGCTTTTTCTCCTCGTGCTCGTAAACGGACCCGAACATCTCTGGAGC
TTTCTTCAGGGCCGACAATCGGATCTCGCGGAAATCCTGCACGTCGGCCGCTCCAAGCCGTCGAATCTGA
GCCTTAATCACAATTGTCAATTTTAATCCTCTGTTTATCGGCAGTTCGTAGAGCGCGCCGTGCGTCCCGA
GCGATACTGAGCGAAGCAAGTGCGTCGAGCAGTGCCCGCTTGTTCCTGAAATGCCAGTAAAGCGCTGGCT
GCTGAACCCCCAGCCGGAACTGACCCCACAAGGCCCTAGCGTTTGCAATGCACCAGGTCATCATTGACCC
AGGCGTGTTCCACCAGGCCGCTGCCTCGCAACTCTTCGCAGGCTTCGCCGACCTGCTCGCGCCACTTCTT
CACGCGGGTGGAATCCGATCCGCACATGAGGCGGAAGGTTTCCAGCTTGAGCGGGTACGGCTCCCGGTGC
GAGCTGAAATAGTCGAACATCCGTCGGGCCGTCGGCGACAGCTTGCGGTACTTCTCCCATATGAATTTCG
TGTAGTGGTCGCCAGCAAACAGCACGACGATTTCCTCGTCGATCAGGACCTGGCAACGGGACGTTTTCTT
GCCACGGTCCAGGACGCGGAAGCGGTGCAGCAGCGACACCGATTCCAGGTGCCCAACGCGGTCGGACGTG
AAGCCCATCGCCGTCGCCTGTAGGCGCGACAGGCATTCCTCGGCCTTCGTGTAATACCGGCCATTGATCG
ACCAGCCCAGGTCCTGGCAAAGCTCGTAGAACGTGAAGGTGATCGGCTCGCCGATAGGGGTGCGCTTCGC
GTACTCCAACACCTGCTGCCACACCAGTTCGTCATCGTCGGCCCGCAGCTCGACGCCGGTGTAGGTGATC
TTCACGTCCTTGTTGACGTGGAAAATGACCTTGTTTTGCAGCGCCTCGCGCGGGATTTTCTTGTTGCGCG
TGGTGAACAGGGCAGAGCGGGCCGTGTCGTTTGGCATCGCTCGCATCGTGTCCGGCCACGGCGCAATATC
GAACAAGGAAAGCTGCATTTCCTTGATCTGCTGCTTCGTGTGTTTCAGCAACGCGGCCTGCTTGGCCTCG
CTGACCTGTTTTGCCAGGTCCTCGCCGGCGGTTTTTCGCTTCTTGGTCGTCATAGTTCCTCGCGTGTCGA
TGGTCATCGACTTCGCCAAACCTGCCGCCTCCTGTTCGAGACGACGCGAACGCTCCACGGCGGCCGATGG
CGCGGGCAGGGCAGGGGGAGCCAGTTGCACGCTGTCGCGCTCGATCTTGGCCGTAGCTTGCTGGACCATC
GAGCCGACGGACTGGAAGGTTTCGCGGGGCGCACGCATGACGGTGCGGCTTGCGATGGTTTCGGCATCCT
CGGCGGAAAACCCCGCGTCGATCAGTTCTTGCCTGTATGCCTTCCGGTCAAACGTCCGATTCATTCACCC
TCCTTGCGGGATTGCCCCGACTCACGCCGGGGCAATGTGCCCTTATTCCTGATTTGACCCGCCTGGTGCC
TTGGTGTCCAGATAATCCACCTTATCGGCAATGAAGTCGGTCCCGTAGACCGTCTGGCCGTCCTTCTCGT
ACTTGGTATTCCGAATCTTGCCCTGCACGAATACCAGCGACCCCTTGCCCAAATACTTGCCGTGGGCCTC
GGCCTGAGAGCCAAAACACTTGATGCGGAAGAAGTCGGTGCGCTCCTGCTTGTCGCCGGCATCGTTGCGC
CACATCTAGGTACTAAAACAATTCATCCAGTAAAATATAATATTTTATTTTCTCCCAATCAGGCTTGATC
CCCAGTAAGTCAAAAAATAGCTCGACATACTGTTCTTCCCCGATATCCTCCCTGATCGACCGGACGCAGA
AGGCAATGTCATACCACTTGTCCGCCCTGCCGCTTCTCCCAAGATCAATAAAGCCACTTACTTTGCCATC
TTTCACAAAGATGTTGCTGTCTCCCAGGTCGCCGTGGGAAAAGACAAGTTCCTCTTCGGGCTTTTCCGTC
TTTAAAAAATCATACAGCTCGCGCGGATCTTTAAATGGAGTGTCTTCTTCCCAGTTTTCGCAATCCACAT
CGGCCAGATCGTTATTCAGTAAGTAATCCAATTCGGCTAAGCGGCTGTCTAAGCTATTCGTATAGGGACA
ATCCGATATGTCGATGGAGTGAAAGAGCCTGATGCACTCCGCATACAGCTCGATAATCTTTTCAGGGCTT
TGTTCATCTTCATACTCTTCCGAGCAAAGGACGCCATCGGCCTCACTCATGAGCAGATTGCTCCAGCCAT
CATGCCGTTCAAAGTGCAGGACCTTTGGAACAGGCAGCTTTCCTTCCAGCCATAGCATCATGTCCTTTTC
CCGTTCCACATCATAGGTGGTCCCTTTATACCGGCTGTCCGTCATTTTTAAATATAGGTTTTCATTTTCT
CCCACCAGCTTATATACCTTAGCAGGAGACATTCCTTCCGTATCTTTTACGCAGCGGTATTTTTCGATCA
GTTTTTTCAATTCCGGTGATATTCTCATTTTAGCCATTTATTATTTCCTTCCTCTTTTCTACAGTATTTA
AAGATACCCCAAGAAGCTAATTATAACAAGACGAACTCCAATTCACTGTTCCTTGCATTCTAAAACCTTA
AATACCAGAAAACAGCTTTTTCAAAGTTGTTTTCAAAGTTGGCGTATAACATAGTATCGACGGAGCCGAT
TTTGAAACCACAATTATGGGTGATGCTGCCAACTTACTGATTTAGTGTATGATGGTGTTTTTGAGGTGCT
CCAGTGGCTTCTGTTTCTATCAGCTGTCCCTCCTGTTCAGCTACTGACGGGGTGGTGCGTAACGGCAAAA
GCACCGCCGGACATCAGCGCTATCTCTGCTCTCACTGCCGTAAAACATGGCAACTGCAGTTCACTTACAC
CGCTTCTCAACCCGGTACGCACCAGAAAATCATTGATATGGCCATGAATGGCGTTGGATGCCGGGCAACA
GCCCGCATTATGGGCGTTGGCCTCAACACGATTTTACGTCACTTAAAAAACTCAGGCCGCAGTCGGTAAC
CTCGCGCATACAGCCGGGCAGTGACGTCATCGTCTGCGCGGAAATGGACGAACAGTGGGGCTATGTCGGG
GCTAAATCGCGCCAGCGCTGGCTGTTTTACGCGTATGACAGTCTCCGGAAGACGGTTGTTGCGCACGTAT
TCGGTGAACGCACTATGGCGACGCTGGGGCGTCTTATGAGCCTGCTGTCACCCTTTGACGTGGTGATATG
GATGACGGATGGCTGGCCGCTGTATGAATCCCGCCTGAAGGGAAAGCTGCACGTAATCAGCAAGCGATAT
ACGCAGCGAATTGAGCGGCATAACCTGAATCTGAGGCAGCACCTGGCACGGCTGGGACGGAAGTCGCTGT
CGTTCTCAAAATCGGTGGAGCTGCATGACAAAGTCATCGGGCATTATCTGAACATAAAACACTATCAATA
AGTTGGAGTCATTACCCAATTATGATAGAATTTACAAGCTATAAGGTTATTGTCCTGGGTTTCAAGCATT
AGTCCATGCAAGTTTTTATGCTTTGCCCATTCTATAGATATATTGATAAGCGCGCTGCCTATGCCTTGCC
CCCTGAAATCCTTACATACGGCGATATCTTCTATATAAAAGATATATTATCTTATCAGTATTGTCAATAT
ATTCAAGGCAATCTGCCTCCTCATCCTCTTCATCCTCTTCGTCTTGGTAGCTTTTTAAATATGGCGCTTC
ATAGAGTAATTCTGTAAAGGTCCAATTCTCGTTTTCATACCTCGGTATAATCTTACCTATCACCTCAAAT
GGTTCGCTGGGTTTATCGCACCCCCGAACACGAGCACGGCACCCGCGACCACTATGCCAAGAATGCCCAA
GGTAAAAATTGCCGGCCCCGCCATGAAGTCCGTGAATGCCCCGACGGCCGAAGTGAAGGGCAGGCCGCCA
CCCAGGCCGCCGCCCTCACTGCCCGGCACCTGGTCGCTGAATGTCGATGCCAGCACCTGCGGCACGTCAA
TGCTTCCGGGCGTCGCGCTCGGGCTGATCGCCCATCCCGTTACTGCCCCGATCCCGGCAATGGCAAGGAC
TGCCAGCGCTGCCATTTTTGGGGTGAGGCCGTTCGCGGCCGAGGGGCGCAGCCCCTGGGGGGATGGGAGG
CCCGCGTTAGCGGGCCGGGAGGGTTCGAGAAGGGGGGGCACCCCCCTTCGGCGTGCGCGGTCACGCGCAC
AGGGCGCAGCCCTGGTTAAAAACAAGGTTTATAAATATTGGTTTAAAAGCAGGTTAAAAGACAGGTTAGC
GGTGGCCGAAAAACGGGCGGAAACCCTTGCAAATGCTGGATTTTCTGCCTGTGGACAGCCCCTCAAATGT
CAATAGGTGCGCCCCTCATCTGTCAGCACTCTGCCCCTCAAGTGTCAAGGATCGCGCCCCTCATCTGTCA
GTAGTCGCGCCCCTCAAGTGTCAATACCGCAGGGCACTTATCCCCAGGCTTGTCCACATCATCTGTGGGA
AACTCGCGTAAAATCAGGCGTTTTCGCCGATTTGCGAGGCTGGCCAGCTCCACGTCGCCGGCCGAAATCG
AGCCTGCCCCTCATCTGTCAACGCCGCGCCGGGTGAGTCGGCCCCTCAAGTGTCAACGTCCGCCCCTCAT
CTGTCAGTGAGGGCCAAGTTTTCCGCGAGGTATCCACAACGCCGGCGGCCGCGGTGTCTCGCACACGGCT
TCGACGGCGTTTCTGGCGCGTTTGCAGGGCCATAGACGGCCGCCAGCCCAGCGGCGAGGGCAACCAGCCC
GGTGAGCGTCGGAAAGGCGC
