>Addgene plasmid #126386 | pGWB14-LYX168 | depositor partial sequence | sequence record 241660 | Niben101Scf25537g00002.1
ATGGAGTCTGAAAATTACACACAGTCTGACCTGGAAAAGGTAACGGAAAAGTTGAATCGCGGCCGGGAAC
TCACGCGCCGGCTAAGAGAAATGATAAAGAAACCTGAAGCACGCGCTGGAGATGGATCTGTAATATTGAC
TGAGGATTTGGTGGGGAAAATAATGAGTTCATTTTCTGAGACTATATCGATACTAAGATCTAACGAATGC
AGTGAAGTTTCTCAAATTGTGAAGTCGACTGAAGATTCAAGTGGTAGTTGCAAGACTTCGTCATTGAAAG
ATCGACGAGGACGCTACAAAAGAAGGAAAACTTTAGAGACAACCATTAAAGAAACCTCAACTTTAGTGGA
TGATGGCCATGCATGGAGAAAATATGGTCAGAAGCAGATTCTCAATGCCAAATATCCAAGGAACTACTTT
AGGTGCACTCATAAATTTGATCAAGGATGCGAAGCAAACAAACAGGTGCAAAGAATTCAAGAAAATCCGC
CACTATTTCGAGTCACGTATTATGGTCATCACACATGCAAAACTTATCCTAAAGTTTCTCAAATGATATG
TGATTCTCCGACTGATGAAGATTCTTCACTTCTACTTAACTTTAATTCTACCAATAATCATCACCATTTT
TTGGATTTGATGGTGGGAACTGTTGATTTTATGGATTTATCTTTTGAATTTAAACAT
